>Addgene plasmid #116029 | pVL14 - tLTP1 | addgene full sequence | sequence record 228214 | Addgene NGS Result
GACGAAAGGGCCTCGTGATACGCCTATTTTTATAGGTTAATGTCATGATAATAATGGTTTCTTAGACGTC
AGGTGGCACTTTTCGGGGAAATGTGCGCGGAACCCCTATTTGTTTATTTTTCTAAATACATTCAAATATG
TATCCGCTCATGAGACAATAACCCTGATAAATGCTTCAATAATATTGAAAAAGGAAGAGTATGAGTATTC
AACATTTCCGTGTCGCCCTTATTCCCTTTTTTGCGGCATTTTGCCTTCCTGTTTTTGCTCACCCAGAAAC
GCTGGTGAAAGTAAAAGATGCTGAAGATCAGTTGGGTGCACGAGTGGGTTACATCGAACTGGATCTCAAC
AGCGGTAAGATCCTTGAGAGTTTTCGCCCCGAAGAACGTTTTCCAATGATGAGCACTTTTAAAGTTCTGC
TATGTGGCGCGGTATTATCCCGTATTGACGCCGGGCAAGAGCAACTCGGTCGCCGCATACACTATTCTCA
GAATGACTTGGTTGAGTACTCACCAGTCACAGAAAAGCATCTTACGGATGGCATGACAGTAAGAGAATTA
TGCAGTGCTGCCATAACCATGAGTGATAACACTGCGGCCAACTTACTTCTGACAACGATCGGAGGACCGA
AGGAGCTAACCGCTTTTTTGCACAACATGGGGGATCATGTAACTCGCCTTGATCGTTGGGAACCGGAGCT
GAATGAAGCCATACCAAACGACGAGCGTGACACCACGATGCCTGTAGCAATGGCAACAACGTTGCGCAAA
CTATTAACTGGCGAACTACTTACTCTAGCTTCCCGGCAACAATTAATAGACTGGATGGAGGCGGATAAAG
TTGCAGGACCACTTCTGCGCTCGGCCCTTCCGGCTGGCTGGTTTATTGCTGATAAATCTGGAGCCGGTGA
GCGTGGCTCTCGAGGTATCATTGCAGCACTGGGGCCAGATGGTAAGCCCTCCCGTATCGTAGTTATCTAC
ACGACGGGGAGTCAGGCAACTATGGATGAACGAAATAGACAGATCGCTGAGATAGGTGCCTCACTGATTA
AGCATTGGTAACTGTCAGACCAAGTTTACTCATATATACTTTAGATTGATTTAAAACTTCATTTTTAATT
TAAAAGGATCTAGGTGAAGATCCTTTTTGATAATCTCATGACCAAAATCCCTTAACGTGAGTTTTCGTTC
CACTGAGCGTCAGACCCCGTAGAAAAGATCAAAGGATCTTCTTGAGATCCTTTTTTTCTGCGCGTAATCT
GCTGCTTGCAAACAAAAAAACCACCGCTACCAGCGGTGGTTTGTTTGCCGGATCAAGAGCTACCAACTCT
TTTTCCGAAGGTAACTGGCTTCAGCAGAGCGCAGATACCAAATACTGTTCTTCTAGTGTAGCCGTAGTTA
GGCCACCACTTCAAGAACTCTGTAGCACCGCCTACATACCTCGCTCTGCTAATCCTGTTACCAGTGGCTG
CTGCCAGTGGCGATAAGTCGTGTCTTACCGGGTTGGACTCAAGACGATAGTTACCGGATAAGGCGCAGCG
GTCGGGCTGAACGGGGGGTTCGTGCACACAGCCCAGCTTGGAGCGAACGACCTACACCGAACTGAGATAC
CTACAGCGTGAGCTATGAGAAAGCGCCACGCTTCCCGAAGGGAGAAAGGCGGACAGGTATCCGGTAAGCG
GCAGGGTCGGAACAGGAGAGCGCACGAGGGAGCTTCCAGGGGGAAACGCCTGGTATCTTTATAGTCCTGT
CGGGTTTCGCCACCTCTGACTTGAGCGTCGATTTTTGTGATGCTCGTCAGGGGGGCGGAGCCTATGGAAA
AACGCCAGCAACGCGGCCTTTTTACGGTTCCTGGCCTTTTGCTGGCCTTTTGCTCACATGTTCTTTCCTG
CGTTATCCCCTGATTCTGTGGATAACCGTATTACCGCCTTTGAGTGAGCTGATACCGCTCGCCGCAGCCG
AACGACCGAGCGCAGCGAGTCAGTGAGCGAGGAAGCGGAAGAGCGCCCAATACGCAAACCGCCTCTCCCC
GCGCGTTGGCCGATTCATTAATGCAGCTGGCACGACAGGTTTCCCGACTGGAAAGCGGGCAGTGAGCGCA
ACGCAATTAATGTGAGTTAGCTCACTCATTAGGCACCCCAGGCTTTACACTTTATGCTTCCGGCTCGTAT
GTTGTGTGGAATTGTGAGCGGATAACAATTTCACACGAGCTATTTAGGTGACACTATAGAAGTGAAGCTT
GGTCTCACTGCTGAGCTAGCAACGGTGAGATGATGCTACTACCGGAAGTTTCGAATCCTTATTATATAAT
GGATGAGATTAATATTAAATAAGATGTTCGAATGTTTGTTTTTAGAGTTTTTAATTTCTTGTCTTTTTCT
ATTGTGGTGTTCTTGTTATATGGGTTTGTCTGTACTATGTTCGCAGGCAACAACGTTATATGAAATTTCA
GAGTACTTGAAGTTTAAGTTTTTCTATATTCTTACTTATTAAATCTTGCATTAGTTTAATCGATATGAAA
CTGATTAATCAATATCGAGTATGGCAACATTTTGTGTAATAACGGAAATCTGAGGACCAAAATCCACACT
AATTTTCGGATTTGTGAAAAGCTAAATATTCGTCAATAATTGGGGACGTGATGGAACCAATTTATAAGAG
GAAATAAAGTAACTCCAAGTTTCTATTTCCACAAAAGACTATGAGACCGAATTCTCGCCCTATAGTGAGT
CGTATTACCTGGCCGTCGTTTTACAACGTCGTGACTGGGAAAACCCTGGCGTTACCCAACTTAATCGCCT
TGCAGCACATCCCCCTTTCGCCAGCTGGCGTAATAGCGAAGAGGCCCGCACCGATCGCCCTTCCCAACAG
TTGCGCAGCCTGAATGGCGAATGGCGCCTGATGCGGTATTTTCTCCTTACGCATCTGTGCGGTATTTCAC
ACCGCATATGGTGCACTCTCAGTACAATCTGCTCTGATGCCGCATAGTTAAGCCAGCCCCGACACCCGCC
AACACCCGCTGACGCGCCCTGACGGGCTTGTCTGCTCCCGGCATCCGCTTACAGACAAGCTGTGACCGTC
TCCGGGAGCTGCATGTGTCAGAGGTTTTCACCGTCATCACCGAAACGCGCGA
Features (pLannotate 1.2.2; 12 found; start..end, strand, type, name):
     96..200     +  promoter       AmpR promoter: bla
    201..1061    +  CDS            AmpR: β-lactamase; bla; confers resistance to ampicillin, carbenicillin, and related antibiotics
   1232..1820    +  rep_origin     ori: high-copy-number ColE1/pMB1/pBR322/pUC origin of replication
   2003..2095    +  CDS            lacI (fragment): lac repressor; lacI; The lac repressor binds to the lac operator to inhibit transcription in E. coli. This inhibition can be relieved by adding lactose or isopropyl-β-D-thiogalactopyranoside (IPTG).
   2108..2129    +  protein_bind   CAP binding site: CAP binding activates transcription in the presence of cAMP. E. coli catabolite activator protein
   2144..2174    +  promoter       lac promoter: promoter for the E. coli lac operon
   2182..2198    +  protein_bind   lac operator: The lac repressor binds to the lac operator to inhibit transcription in E. coli. This inhibition can be relieved by adding lactose or isopropyl-β-D-thiogalactopyranoside (IPTG). lac repressor encoded by lacI
   2212..2230    +  promoter       SP6 promoter: promoter for bacteriophage SP6 RNA polymerase
   2719..2737    -  promoter       T7 promoter: promoter for bacteriophage T7 RNA polymerase
   2739..2891    +  CDS            lacZα (fragment): LacZα fragment of β-galactosidase; lacZ fragment
   2897..2996    -  misc_feature   bom (fragment): basis of mobility region from pBR322
   3098..1       -  CDS            rop (fragment) (across the origin): Rop protein, which maintains plasmids at low copy number; rop
