[The description below was written by a language model from this plasmid's Addgene catalogue record and pLannotate feature annotations shown in this document.]
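Description:
pVL14 - tLTP1 is a small (about 3.1 kb) bacterial entry vector for the GreenGate modular cloning system, carrying a plant transcriptional terminator module. The backbone is recorded as E000, and the vector type is otherwise unspecified. It is propagated in E. coli as a high-copy plasmid through a ColE1/pUC-type origin and is selected with ampicillin via a β-lactamase gene driven by its own bla promoter. The remaining annotated backbone elements are typical remnants of a pUC/pGEM-style cloning vector: a CAP binding site, lac promoter and lac operator, short fragments of lacI and lacZα, and partial bom and rop sequences. None of these is expected to matter for the plasmid's role as a parts donor.

The payload is tLTP1, a 446 bp sequence from Arabidopsis thaliana described as a terminator. The feature table does not annotate it directly. However, the unannotated interval between the outward-flanking SP6 and T7 promoters, roughly 490 bp, is consistent with the position and size of this insert. The cloning sites are recorded as unknown, and the Type IIS sites and overhangs that GreenGate assembly depends on are not listed among the features.

In GreenGate cloning, entry modules such as promoters, tags, coding sequences, terminators and resistance cassettes are each held in separate entry plasmids. They are then combined in a defined order into a plant transformation destination vector in a single Golden Gate-type reaction. This plasmid supplies the terminator position in such assemblies. According to the record, it belongs to a toolkit for building inducible, cell type-specific gene expression constructs in Arabidopsis.
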