Addgene plasmid #116029: pVL14 - tLTP1
Purpose: entry vector for GreenGate cloning method, terminator
Depositing lab: Thomas Greb. Depositing organization: Universitaet Heidelberg. Publication: A Comprehensive Toolkit for Inducible, Cell Type-Specific Gene Expression in Arabidopsis. Schurholz AK, Lopez-Salmeron V, Li Z, Forner J, Wenzl C, Gaillochet C, Augustin S, Vilches-Barro A, Fuchs M, Gebert M, Lohmann JU, Greb T, Wolf S. Plant Physiol. 2018 Jul 19. pii: pp.18.00463. doi: 10.1104/pp.18.00463. PubMed 30026289.
Backbone
  Vector backbone: E000
  Vector type: Unspecified
Growth in bacteria
  Bacterial resistance: Ampicillin, 100 μg/mL
  Growth temperature: 37°C
  Growth strain: DH5alpha
  Copy number: High Copy
Gene/Insert
  Gene/Insert name: tLTP1
  Species: A. thaliana (mustard weed)
  Insert size (bp): 446
  Cloning method: Restriction Enzyme; 5′ cloning site Unknown (unknown if destroyed); 3′ cloning site Unknown (unknown if destroyed)
Terms and licenses: Academic/Nonprofit Terms; Industry Terms: Not Available to Industry
How to cite: pVL14 - tLTP1 was a gift from Thomas Greb (Addgene plasmid # 116029 ; http://n2t.net/addgene:116029 ; RRID:Addgene_116029)
